Addgene plasmid #152164: pGBW-m4133606
Purpose: Mammalian expression plasmid for SARS-CoV-2 nsp11
Depositing lab: Ginkgo Bioworks & Benjie Chen. Depositing organization: Ginkgo Bioworks.
Backbone
  Vector backbone: pTwist_CMV_6
  Backbone size w/o insert (bp): 4180
  Vector type: Mammalian Expression
Growth in bacteria
  Bacterial resistance: Ampicillin, 100 μg/mL
  Growth temperature: 37°C
  Growth strain: DH5alpha
  Copy number: High Copy
Gene/Insert
  Gene/Insert name: SARS-CoV-2 nsp11
  Species: Severe acute respiratory syndrome coronavirus 2
  Insert size (bp): 38
  Mutation: wt
  Entrez Gene: ORF1ab (a.k.a. GU280_gp01)
  Promoter: CMV
  Tag / fusion protein: Cleavable TEV;TRX (C terminal on backbone)
  Cloning method: Unknown
Resource information
  A portion of this plasmid was derived from a plasmid made by: GinkgoBioworks
Depositor comments: NCBI reference sequence: YP_009725312.1
How to cite: pGBW-m4133606 was a gift from Ginkgo Bioworks & Benjie Chen (Addgene plasmid # 152164 ; http://n2t.net/addgene:152164 ; RRID:Addgene_152164)
