[The description below was written by a language model from this plasmid's Addgene catalogue record and pLannotate feature annotations shown in this document.]
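Description:
pGBW-m4133606 is a mammalian expression plasmid built on the pTwist_CMV_6 backbone for producing SARS-CoV-2 nsp11, the very short peptide encoded in the ORF1ab region of the viral genome. The wild-type insert is recorded as only 38 bp and is too small to be picked up as its own feature in the annotation. In the circular 4,641 nt sequence it presumably sits between the CMV elements near the end of the numbering and the fusion partner near the start. The plasmid is maintained in E. coli at high copy through a ColE1/pUC-type origin and is selected with ampicillin via the AmpR β-lactamase gene. A short additional β-lactamase fragment is also annotated and appears to be a backbone remnant.

Expression is driven by the human cytomegalovirus immediate-early enhancer and promoter; the annotation software matched the promoter portion as a short fragment plus a truncated CMVd2-type element. According to the catalogue entry, nsp11 carries a C-terminal, backbone-encoded tag consisting of a TEV protease cleavage site followed by thioredoxin (TRX). The feature table confirms an E. coli trxA coding sequence followed by a 6xHis tag, although the TEV site itself is not annotated. Thioredoxin can act as a stable carrier for a peptide this small, the His tag allows affinity capture, and TEV cleavage would allow the carrier to be removed.

An SV40 polyadenylation signal lies downstream, annotated on the reverse strand. The cassette is flanked by β-globin insulator elements, T7 and rrnG terminators and a synthetic poly(A) signal, which limit transcriptional read-through. The record gives no specific application beyond mammalian expression of nsp11.
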