Features (pLannotate 1.2.2; 17 found; start..end, strand, type, name):
     68..394     +  CDS            trxA: THIO_ECO57 - Experimental evidence at protein level: Swiss-Prot protein existence level 1. Participates in various redox reactions through the reversible oxidation of its active center dithiol to a disulfide and catalyzes dithiol-disulfide exchange reactions. From Escherichia coli O157:H7.
    416..433     +  CDS            6xHis: 6xHis affinity tag
    510..631     -  polyA_signal   SV40 poly(A) signal: SV40 polyadenylation signal
    654..723     -  CDS            large T antigen (fragment): large T antigen from SV40 (simian virus 40)
    746..792     +  terminator     T7 terminator: transcription terminator for bacteriophage T7 RNA polymerase
    822..958     +  terminator     rrnG terminator: transcription terminator from the E. coli ribosomal RNA rrnG operon (Albrechtsen et al., 1991)
   1003..1074    +  misc_feature   3' β-globin insulator: insulator downstream of the human β-globin locus (Farrell et al., 2002)
   1300..1888    -  rep_origin     ori: high-copy-number ColE1/pMB1/pBR322/pUC origin of replication
   2060..2124    -  CDS            bla(M) (fragment): β-lactamase lacking the signal sequence; bla(M); allows cytosolic expression of β-lactamase
   2634..3494    +  CDS            AmpR: β-lactamase; bla; confers resistance to ampicillin, carbenicillin, and related antibiotics
   3507..3643    +  terminator     rrnG terminator: transcription terminator from the E. coli ribosomal RNA rrnG operon (Albrechtsen et al., 1991)
   3795..3866    +  misc_feature   5' β-globin insulator: insulator upstream of the human β-globin locus (Farrell et al., 2002)
   3871..3917    -  terminator     T7 terminator: transcription terminator for bacteriophage T7 RNA polymerase
   3935..3983    -  polyA_signal   poly(A) signal: synthetic polyadenylation signal
   4064..4367    +  enhancer       CMV enhancer: human cytomegalovirus immediate early enhancer
   4440..4457    -  promoter       CMV promoter (fragment): human cytomegalovirus (CMV) immediate early promoter
   4520..4571    +  promoter       CMVd2 promoter: truncated human cytomegalovirus (CMV) immediate early promoter that yields moderately reduced expression relative to the full-length promoter
>Addgene plasmid #152164 | pGBW-m4133606 | depositor full sequence | sequence record 295176 | Full Sequence
CACCATGAGTGCCGATGCTCAGTCCTTTCTCAACGGTTTCGCAGTGGAAAACCTTTACTTTCAGTCGATG
AGTGACAAAATCATTCATCTAACCGATGACTCCTTTGATACAGACGTGTTGAAGGCCGATGGTGCGATAC
TGGTAGATTTCTGGGCTGAATGGTGTGGCCCGTGCAAGATGATCGCACCCATTCTGGACGAGATCGCCGA
CGAGTATCAAGGAAAATTAACTGTCGCTAAGCTTAATATAGATCAGAACCCAGGGACGGCACCTAAATAC
GGCATCAGGGGAATACCTACCCTCCTGCTCTTTAAGAATGGGGAAGTTGCCGCGACAAAAGTGGGAGCCC
TGTCTAAGGGCCAGCTAAAAGAGTTCTTGGACGCTAACCTGGCAGGTTCAGGCTCGGGGCACATGCACCA
TCACCATCACCATAGCAGCGGGCTCGTGCCACGCGGCTAAGCTAGCTTGACTGACTGAGATACAGCGTAC
CTTCAGCTCACAGACATGATAAGATACATTGATGAGTTTGGACAAACCACAACTAGAATGCAGTGAAAAA
AATGCTTTATTTGTGAAATTTGTGATGCTATTGCTTTATTTGTAACCATTATAAGCTGCAATAAACAAGT
TAACAACAACAATTGCATTCATTTTATGTTTCAGGTTCAGGGGGAGGTGTGGGAGGTTTTTTAAAGCAAG
TAAAACCTCTACAAATGTGGTATTGGCCCATCTCTATCGGTATCGTAGCATAACCCCTTGGGGCCTCTAA
ACGGGTCTTGAGGGGTTTTTTGTGCCCCTCGGGCCGGATTGCTATCTACCGGCATTGGCGCAGAAAAAAA
TGCCTGATGCGACGCTGCGCGTCTTATACTCCCACATATGCCAGATTCAGCAACGGATACGGCTTCCCCA
ACTTGCCCACTTCCATACGTGTCCTCCTTACCAGAAATTTATCCTTAAGGTCGTCAGCTATCCTGCAGGC
GATCTCTCGATTTCGATCAAGACATTCCTTTAATGGTCTTTTCTGGACACCACTAGGGGTCAGAAGTAGT
TCATCAAACTTTCTTCCCTCCCTAATCTCATTGGTTACCTTGGGCTATCGAAACTTAATTAACCAGTCAA
GTCAGCTACTTGGCGAGATCGACTTGTCTGGGTTTCGACTACGCTCAGAATTGCGTCAGTCAAGTTCGAT
CTGGTCCTTGCTATTGCACCCGTTCTCCGATTACGAGTTTCATTTAAATCATGTGAGCAAAAGGCCAGCA
AAAGGCCAGGAACCGTAAAAAGGCCGCGTTGCTGGCGTTTTTCCATAGGCTCCGCCCCCCTGACGAGCAT
CACAAAAATCGACGCTCAAGTCAGAGGTGGCGAAACCCGACAGGACTATAAAGATACCAGGCGTTTCCCC
CTGGAAGCTCCCTCGTGCGCTCTCCTGTTCCGACCCTGCCGCTTACCGGATACCTGTCCGCCTTTCTCCC
TTCGGGAAGCGTGGCGCTTTCTCATAGCTCACGCTGTAGGTATCTCAGTTCGGTGTAGGTCGTTCGCTCC
AAGCTGGGCTGTGTGCACGAACCCCCCGTTCAGCCCGACCGCTGCGCCTTATCCGGTAACTATCGTCTTG
AGTCCAACCCGGTAAGACACGACTTATCGCCACTGGCAGCAGCCACTGGTAACAGGATTAGCAGAGCGAG
GTATGTAGGCGGTGCTACAGAGTTCTTGAAGTGGTGGCCTAACTACGGCTACACTAGAAGAACAGTATTT
GGTATCTGCGCTCTGCTGAAGCCAGTTACCTTCGGAAAAAGAGTTGGTAGCTCTTGATCCGGCAAACAAA
CCACCGCTGGTAGCGGTGGTTTTTTTGTTTGCAAGCAGCAGATTACGCGCAGAAAAAAAGGATCTCAAGA
AGATCCTTTGATCTTTTCTACGGGGTCTGACGCTCAGTGGAACGAAAACTCACGTTAAGGGATTTTGGTC
ATGAGATTATCAAAAAGGATCTTCACCTAGATCCTTTTAAATTAAAAATGAAGTTTTAAATCAATCTAAA
GTATATATGAGTAAACTTGGTCTGACAGTTACCAATGCTTAATCAGTGAGGCACCTATCTCAGCGATCTG
TCTATTTCGTTCATCCATAGTTGCATTTAAATTTCCGAACTCTCCAAGGCCCTCGTCGGAAAATCTTCAA
ACCTTTCGTCCGATCCATCTTGCAGGCTACCTCTCGAACGAACTATCGCAAGTCTCTTGGCCGGCCTTGC
GCCTTGGCTATTGCTTGGCAGCGCCTATCGCCAGGTATTACTCCAATCCCGAATATCCGAGATCGGGATC
ACCCGAGAGAAGTTCAACCTACATCCTCAATCCCGATCTATCCGAGATCCGAGGAATATCGAAATCGGGG
CGCGCCTGGTGTACCGAGAACGATCCTCTCAGTGCGAGTCTCGACGATCCATATCGTTGCTTGGCAGTCA
GCCAGTCGGAATCCAGCTTGGGACCCAGGAAGTCCAATCGTCAGATATTGTACTCAAGCCTGGTCACGGC
AGCGTACCGATCTGTTTAAACCTAGATATTGATAGTCTGATCGGTCAACGTATAATCGAGTCCTAGCTTT
TGCAAACATCTATCAAGAGACAGGATCAGCAGGAGGCTTTCGCATGAGTATTCAACATTTCCGTGTCGCC
CTTATTCCCTTTTTTGCGGCATTTTGCCTTCCTGTTTTTGCTCACCCAGAAACGCTGGTGAAAGTAAAAG
ATGCTGAAGATCAGTTGGGTGCGCGAGTGGGTTACATCGAACTGGATCTCAACAGCGGTAAGATCCTTGA
GAGTTTTCGCCCCGAAGAACGCTTTCCAATGATGAGCACTTTTAAAGTTCTGCTATGTGGCGCGGTATTA
TCCCGTATTGACGCCGGGCAAGAGCAACTCGGTCGCCGCATACACTATTCTCAGAATGACTTGGTTGAGT
ATTCACCAGTCACAGAAAAGCATCTTACGGATGGCATGACAGTAAGAGAATTATGCAGTGCTGCCATAAC
CATGAGTGATAACACTGCGGCCAACTTACTTCTGACAACGATTGGAGGACCGAAGGAGCTAACCGCTTTT
TTGCACAACATGGGGGATCATGTAACTCGCCTTGATCGTTGGGAACCGGAGCTGAATGAAGCCATACCAA
ACGACGAGCGTGACACCACGATGCCTGTAGCAATGGCAACAACCTTGCGTAAACTATTAACTGGCGAACT
ACTTACTCTAGCTTCCCGGCAACAGTTGATAGACTGGATGGAGGCGGATAAAGTTGCAGGACCACTTCTG
CGCTCGGCCCTTCCGGCTGGCTGGTTTATTGCTGATAAATCTGGAGCCGGTGAGCGTGGGTCTCGCGGTA
TCATTGCAGCACTGGGGCCAGATGGTAAGCCCTCCCGTATCGTAGTTATCTACACGACGGGGAGTCAGGC
AACTATGGATGAACGAAATAGACAGATCGCTGAGATAGGTGCCTCACTGATTAAGCATTGGTAACCGATT
CTAGGTGCATTGGCGCAGAAAAAAATGCCTGATGCGACGCTGCGCGTCTTATACTCCCACATATGCCAGA
TTCAGCAACGGATACGGCTTCCCCAACTTGCCCACTTCCATACGTGTCCTCCTTACCAGAAATTTATCCT
TAAGATCCCGAATCGTTTAAACTCGACTCTGGCTCTATCGAATCTCCGTCGTTTCGAGCTTACGCGAACA
GCCGTGGCGCTCATTTGCTCGTCGGGCATCGAATCTCGTCAGCTATCGTCAGCTTACCTTTTTGGCAGCG
ATCGCGGCTCCCGACATCTTGGACCATTAGCTCCACAGGTATCTTCTTCCCTCTAGTGGTCATAACAGCA
GCTTCAGCTACCTCTCAATTCAAAAAACCCCTCAAGACCCGTTTAGAGGCCCCAAGGGGTTATGCTATCA
ATCGTTGCGTTACACACACAAAAAACCAACACACATCCATCTTCGATGGATAGCGATTTTATTATCTAAC
TGCTGATCGAGTGTAGCCAGATCTAGTAATCAATTACGGGGTCATTAGTTCATAGCCCATATATGGAGTT
CCGCGTTACATAACTTACGGTAAATGGCCCGCCTGGCTGACCGCCCAACGACCCCCGCCCATTGACGTCA
ATAATGACGTATGTTCCCATAGTAACGCCAATAGGGACTTTCCATTGACGTCAATGGGTGGAGTATTTAC
GGTAAACTGCCCACTTGGCAGTACATCAAGTGTATCATATGCCAAGTACGCCCCCTATTGACGTCAATGA
CGGTAAATGGCCCGCCTGGCATTATGCCCAGTACATGACCTTATGGGACTTTCCTACTTGGCAGTACATC
TACGTATTAGTCATCGCTATTACCATGCTGATGCGGTTTTGGCAGTACATCAATGGGCGTGGATAGCGGT
TTGACTCACGGGGATTTCCAAGTCTCCACCCCATTGACGTCAATGGGAGTTTGTTTTGGCACCAAAATCA
ACGGGACTTTCCAAAATGTCGTAACAACTCCGCCCCATTGACGCAAATGGGCGGTAGGCGTGTACGGTGG
GAGGTCTATATAAGCAGAGCTGGTTTAGTGAACCGTCAGATCAGATCTTTGTCGATCCTACCATCCACTC
GACACACCCGCCAGCGGCCGC
